Addgene plasmid #119268: pJMP1333
Purpose: rfp "test" strain
Depositing lab: Carol Gross & Jason Peters & Oren Rosenberg. Depositing organization: University of California, San Francisco (UCSF). Publication: Enabling genetic analysis of diverse bacteria with Mobile-CRISPRi. Peters JM, Koo BM, Patino R, Heussler GE, Hearne CC, Qu J, Inclan YF, Hawkins JS, Lu CHS, Silvis MR, Harden MM, Osadnik H, Peters JE, Engel JN, Dutton RJ, Grossman AD, Gross CA, Rosenberg OS. Nat Microbiol. 2019 Jan 7. pii: 10.1038/s41564-018-0327-z. doi: 10.1038/s41564-018-0327-z. PubMed 30617347.
Backbone
  Vector backbone: R6Kgamma
  Vector type: Bacterial Expression
  Selectable markers: Kanamycin
Growth in bacteria
  Bacterial resistance: Ampicillin, 100 μg/mL
  Growth temperature: 37°C
  Growth strain: BW25141
  Copy number: High Copy
Gene/Insert
  Gene/Insert name: sgRNA NT1/RR1 (rfp)
  gRNA/shRNA sequence: AACTTTCAGTTTAGCGGTCT
  Mutation: D10A and H840A
  Cloning method: Gibson Cloning
Terms and licenses: Academic/Nonprofit Terms; Industry Terms: Not Available to Industry
How to cite: pJMP1333 was a gift from Carol Gross & Jason Peters & Oren Rosenberg (Addgene plasmid # 119268 ; http://n2t.net/addgene:119268 ; RRID:Addgene_119268)
