[The description below was written by a language model from this plasmid's Addgene catalogue record and pLannotate feature annotations shown in this document.]
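Description:
pJMP1333 is a 12.7 kb bacterial plasmid from the Mobile-CRISPRi system, built on an R6K γ origin backbone that replicates only in hosts supplying the pi initiator protein, consistent with the pir+ growth strain listed. It is maintained in E. coli by ampicillin selection (AmpR with its bla promoter). An incP oriT allows it to be mobilised by conjugation into recipient bacteria, where it cannot replicate. A second marker, an aphA-3 type kanamycin resistance gene, is bracketed by FRT sites, so it can serve to select recipients and could later be removed by FLP recombinase.

The payload is a complete CRISPRi "test" cassette. Catalytically dead S. pyogenes Cas9 (D10A and H840A) carries a C-terminal 3xMyc tag and lies downstream of tet operator sites. A divergently oriented TetR gene is also present, indicating tetracycline-type inducible control. An sgRNA cassette with the S. pyogenes guide scaffold carries a spacer directed against rfp (annotated as a short mRFP1 match adjacent to the scaffold). A full-length mRFP1 gene sits on the same construct, so target and knockdown machinery travel together. The promoters driving the sgRNA and mRFP1 are not annotated. Lambda t0 and rrnB T1 terminators insulate the cassette.

Fragments of the Bacillus subtilis genes rapI and yddM flank the cargo. They may act as homology arms for placing it in that chromosomal region or mobile element, although the record does not state the integration mechanism. The stated purpose is an rfp test strain, in which loss of red fluorescence reports CRISPRi knockdown efficiency in a given bacterium.
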