Features (pLannotate 1.2.2; 24 found; start..end, strand, type, name):
     32..126     +  terminator     lambda t0 terminator: transcription terminator from phage lambda
    136..165     +  CDS            CmR (fragment): chloramphenicol acetyltransferase confers resistance to chloramphenicol
    229..315     +  terminator     rrnB T1 terminator: Escherichia coli rrnB; transcription terminator T1 from the E. coli rrnB gene
    380..413     +  protein_bind   FRT (minimal): supports FLP-mediated excision but not integration (Turan and Bode, 2011) FLP recombinase from the Saccharomyces cerevisiae 2μ plasmid
    546..1340    -  CDS            KanR: aminoglycoside phosphotransferase; aphA-3; confers resistance to kanamycin
   1436..1681    -  CDS            satA (fragment): STA_BACSU - Also known as yyaR. Experimental evidence at protein level: Swiss-Prot protein existence level 1. Involved in resistance to streptothricin, a broad-spectrum antibiotic produced by streptomycetes. Detoxifies streptothricin via acetylation of the beta amino group of the first beta-lysyl moiety of streptothricin. From Bacillus subtilis (strain 168).
   1915..1962    +  protein_bind   FRT: FLP-mediated recombination occurs in the 8-bp core sequence TCTAGAAA (Turan and Bode, 2011). FLP recombinase from the Saccharomyces cerevisiae 2μ plasmid
   2101..2778    -  CDS            mRFP1: monomeric derivative of DsRed (Campbell et al., 2002)
   3087..3162    -  misc_RNA       gRNA scaffold: guide RNA scaffold for the Streptococcus pyogenes CRISPR/Cas9 system
   3162..3184    +  CDS            mRFP1 (fragment): monomeric derivative of DsRed (Campbell et al., 2002)
   3304..3390    -  ncRNA          Thr leader (fragment): Accession: RF00506 - Threonine operon leader
   3452..4075    -  CDS            TetR: tetracycline repressor TetR; tetR from transposon Tn10; TetR binds to the tetracycline operator tetO to inhibit transcription. This inhibition can be relieved by adding tetracycline or doxycycline.
   4340..4358    +  protein_bind   tet operator: bacterial operator O1 for the tetR and tetA genes tetracycline repressor TetR
   4375..4392    +  protein_bind   tet operator (fragment): bacterial operator O1 for the tetR and tetA genes tetracycline repressor TetR
   4420..8523    +  CDS            dCas9: catalytically dead mutant of the Cas9 endonuclease from the Streptococcus pyogenes Type II CRISPR/Cas system RNA-guided DNA-binding protein that lacks endonuclease activity due to the D10A mutation in the RuvC catalytic domain and the H840A mutation in the HNH catalytic domain
   8533..8622    +  CDS            3xMyc: 3 tandem Myc epitope tags
   8912..9781    +  CDS            yddM (fragment): YDDM_BACSU - Protein predicted: Swiss-Prot protein existence level 4. From Bacillus subtilis (strain 168).
   9792..9900    -  oriT           oriT: incP origin of transfer
  10119..10158   -  CDS            λ integrase (fragment): integrase from phage λ; int
  10169..10557   -  rep_origin     R6K γ ori: γ replication origin from E. coli plasmid R6K; requires the R6K initiator protein pi for replication
  10660..10685   -  CDS            bla(M) (fragment): β-lactamase lacking the signal sequence; bla(M); allows cytosolic expression of β-lactamase
  10858..11718   -  CDS            AmpR: β-lactamase; bla; confers resistance to ampicillin, carbenicillin, and related antibiotics
  11719..11823   -  promoter       AmpR promoter: bla
  12121..12708   +  CDS            rapI (fragment): RAPI_BACSU - Also known as yddL. Experimental evidence at protein level: Swiss-Prot protein existence level 1. From Bacillus subtilis (strain 168).
>Addgene plasmid #119268 | pJMP1333 | addgene full sequence | sequence record 232561 | Addgene NGS Result
ATCGATAAGCTAGCTTAATTAGCTGAGCTTGGACTCCTGTTGATAGATCCAGTAATGACCTCAGAACTCC
ATCTGGATTTGTTCAGAACGCTCGGTTGCCGCCGGGCGTTTTTTATTGGTGAGAATCCAAGCTAGACTGC
GATGAGTGGCAGGGCGGGGCGTAATTTTTTTAAGGCAGTTATTGGTGCCCTTAAACGCCTGGGGTAATGA
CTCTCTAGCTTGAGGCATCAAATAAAACGAAAGGCTCAGTCGAAAGACTGGGCCTTTCGTTTTATCTGTT
GTTTGTCGGTGAACGCTCTCCTGAGTAGGACAAATCCGCCGCTAGGAGCTTGCGGCCCGGACGATGAGCT
CGAATTGGGGATCTTGAAGTACCTATTCCGAAGTTCCTATTCTCTAGAAAGTATAGGAACTTCAGAGCGC
TTTTGAAGCTGATGCTCGAGGATCCTCTAGACATCAGAGTATGGACAGTTGCGGATGTACTTCAGAAAAG
ATTAGATGTCTAAAAAGCTTGTAGTTAAAGCTTTTTAGACATCTAAATCTAGGTACTAAAACAATTCATC
CAGTAAAATATAATATTTTATTTTCTCCCAATCAGGCTTGATCCCCAGTAAGTCAAAAAATAGCTCGACA
TACTGTTCTTCCCCGATATCCTCCCTGATCGACCGGACGCAGAAGGCAATGTCATACCACTTGTCCGCCC
TGCCGCTTCTCCCAAGATCAATAAAGCCACTTACTTTGCCATCTTTCACAAAGATGTTGCTGTCTCCCAG
GTCGCCGTGGGAAAAGACAAGTTCCTCTTCGGGCTTTTCCGTCTTTAAAAAATCATACAGCTCGCGCGGA
TCTTTAAATGGAGTGTCTTCTTCCCAGTTTTCGCAATCCACATCGGCCAGATCGTTATTCAGTAAGTAAT
CCAATTCGGCTAAGCGGCTGTCTAAGCTATTCGTATAGGGACAATCCGATATGTCGATGGAGTGAAAGAG
CCTGATGCACTCCGCATACAGCTCGATAATCTTTTCAGGGCTTTGTTCATCTTCATACTCTTCCGAGCAA
AGGACGCCATCGGCCTCACTCATGAGCAGATTGCTCCAGCCATCATGCCGTTCAAAGTGCAGGACCTTTG
GAACAGGCAGCTTTCCTTCCAGCCATAGCATCATGTCCTTTTCCCGTTCCACATCATAGGTGGTCCCTTT
ATACCGGCTGTCCGTCATTTTTAAATATAGGTTTTCATTTTCTCCCACCAGCTTATATACCTTAGCAGGA
GACATTCCTTCCGTATCTTTTACGCAGCGGTATTTTTCGATCAGTTTTTTCAATTCCGGTGATATTCTCA
TTTTAGCCATTTATTATTTCCTTCCTCTTTTCTACAGTATTTAAAGATACCCCAAGAAGCTAATTATAAC
AAGACGAACTCCAATTCACTGTTCCTTGCATTCTAAAACCTTAAATACCAGAAAACAGCTTTTTCAAAGT
TGTTTTCAAAGTTGGCGTATAACATAGTATCGACGGAGCCGATTTTGAAACCACAATTATGATAGAATTT
ACAAGCTATAAGGTTATTGTCCTGGGTTTCAAGCATTAGTCCATGCAAGTTTTTATGCTTTGCCCATTCT
ATAGATATATTGATAAGCGCGCTGCCTATGCCTTGCCCCCTGAAATCCTTACATACGGCAATATCTTCTA
TATAAAAGATATATTATCTTATCAGTATTGTCAATATATTCAAGGCAATCTGCCTCCTCATCCTCTTCAT
CCTCTTCGTCTTGGTAGCTTTTTAAATATGGCGCTTCATAGAGTAATTCTGTAAAGGTCCAATTCTCGTT
TTCATACCTCGGTATAATCTTACCTATCACCTCAAATGGTTCTCTAGACTCGAGAGTTCAACAGACAGCC
TTCGTTCTTATGGCCGTTCAGGAGGAAGTTCCTATTCCGAAGTTCCTATTCTCTAGAAAGTATAGGAACT
TCTTGAGAAGAGAAAAGAAAACCGCCGATCCTGTCCACCGCATTACTGCAAGGTAGTGGACAAGACCGGC
GGTCTTAAGTTTTTTGGCTGAAACGAATGACGAAAAGGCTGTCTGAGCAAATCCAGGAGGTCGTTTAAAC
TTAAGCACCGGTGGAGTGACGACCTTCAGCACGTTCGTACTGTTCAACGATGGTGTAGTCTTCGTTGTGG
GAGGTGATGTCCAGTTTGATGTCGGTTTTGTAAGCACCCGGCAGCTGAACCGGTTTTTTAGCCATGTAGG
TGGTTTTAACTTCAGCGTCGTAGTGACCACCGTCTTTCAGTTTCAGACGCATTTTGATTTCACCTTTCAG
AGCACCGTCTTCCGGGTACATACGTTCGGTGGAAGCTTCCCAACCCATGGTTTTTTTCTGCATAACCGGA
CCGTCGGACGGGAAGTTGGTACCACGCAGTTTAACTTTGTAGATGAACTCACCGTCTTGCAGGGAGGAGT
CCTGGGTAACGGTAACAACACCACCGTCTTCGAAGTTCATAACACGTTCCCATTTGAAACCTTCCGGGAA
GGACAGTTTCAGGTAGTCCGGGATGTCAGCCGGGTGTTTAACGTAAGCTTTGGAACCGTACTGGAACTGC
GGGGACAGGATGTCCCAAGCGAACGGCAGCGGACCACCTTTGGTAACTTTCAGTTTAGCGGTCTGGGTAC
CTTCGTACGGACGACCTTCACCTTCACCTTCGATTTCGAACTCGTGACCGTTAACGGAACCTTCCATACG
AACTTTGAAACGCATGAACTCTTTGATAACGTCTTCGCTACTCGCCATAGTAGTTCCTCCTTATGTACTA
TTAGTTACATTTATTGTACAACACGAGCCCATTTTTGTCAAATAAAATTTAAATTATATCAACGTTAATA
AGGAATTGATAAGCGTTTAAACCGTATTAGCCCGGTATTTTGGAAATAGCGGAAGCACTGACTTTTGTTA
TCAATAAAAAAGGCCCCCCGTTAGGGAGGCCTTATTGTTCGTCTACTCGGAAGAGCGAGAGACAACAGAA
CGGTCAGCCACATGAATTCCGCTATTCAGATCCTCTTCTGAGATGAGTTTTTGTTCGGGCCCAAGCTTCA
AAAAAAGCACCGACTCGGTGCCACTTTTTCAAGTTGATAACGGACTAGCCTTATTTTAACTTGCTATTTC
TAGCTCTAAAACAGACCGCTAAACTGAAAGTTACATTTATTGTACAACACGAGCCCATTTTTGTCAAATA
AAATTTAAATTATATCAACGTTAATAAGGAATTCTTTCAGCTCAGTCGATAGGTAGTAGGCAAGAGTAGT
CGCACCTTTGGTCGAAAAAAAAAGCCCGCACTGTCAGGTGCGGGCTTTTTTCTGTGTTTCCCCAAAAGTA
AAAACCCGCCGAAGCGGGTTTTTACGTAAAACAGGTGAAACTGACCAGACGAGAAGGCTTTGGAGGTGAT
AATGGGGCTCAAGGACCCGGGTTAAGACCCACTTTCACATTTAAGTTGTTTTTCTAATCCGCATATGATC
AATTCAAGGCCGAATAAGAAGGCTGGCTCTGCACCTTGGTGATCAAATAATTCGATAGCTTGTCGTAATA
ATGGCGGCATACTATCAGTAGTAGGTGTTTCCCTTTCTTCTTTAGCGACTTGATGCTCTTGATCTTCCAA
TACGCAACCTAAAGTAAAATGCCCCACAGCGCTGAGTGCATATAATGCATTCTCTAGTGAAAAACCTTGT
TGGCATAAAAAGGCTAATTGATTTTCGAGAGTTTCATACTGTTTTTCTGTAGGCCGTGTACCTAAATGTA
CTTTTGCTCCATCGCGATGACTTAGTAAAGCACATCTAAAACTTTTAGCGTTATTACGTAAAAAATCTTG
CCAGCTTTCCCCTTCTAAAGGGCAAAAGTGAGTATGGTGCCTATCTAACATCTCAATGGCTAAGGCGTCG
AGCAAAGCCCGCTTATTTTTTACATGCCAATACAATGTAGGCTGCTCTACACCTAGCTTCTGGGCGAGTT
TACGGGTTGTTAAACCTTCGATTCCGACCTCATTAAGCAGCTCTAATGCGCTGTTAATCACTTTACTTTT
ATCTAATCTAGACATCATTAATTCCTCCTTTTTGTTGACATTATATCATTGATAGAGTTATTTGTCAAAC
TATTTTTTTATTTGGATCCCCCCGGGAGGCAGATAGGTAGGCATGGCCCCCATTTTCAATACAAGCAACG
CATGAGAAAGCCCCCGGAAGATCACCTTCCGGGGGCTTTTTTATTGCGCTCCGGCAATTAAAAAAGCGGC
TAACCACGCCGCTTTTTTTACGTCTGCAGACTAGTGTCGAGTTCATGAAAAACTAAAAAAAATATTGACA
CTCTATCATTGATAGAGTATAATTAAAATAAGCTCTCTATCATTGATAGAGTACTAATAGTACATAAGGA
GGAACTAGTATGGATAAGAAATACTCAATAGGCTTAGCTATCGGCACAAATAGCGTCGGATGGGCGGTGA
TCACTGATGAATATAAGGTTCCGTCTAAAAAGTTCAAGGTTCTGGGAAATACAGACCGCCACAGTATCAA
AAAAAATCTTATAGGGGCTCTTTTATTTGACAGTGGAGAGACAGCGGAAGCGACTCGTCTCAAACGGACA
GCTCGTAGAAGGTATACACGTCGGAAGAATCGTATTTGTTATCTACAGGAGATTTTTTCAAATGAGATGG
CGAAAGTAGATGATAGTTTCTTTCATCGACTTGAAGAGTCTTTTTTGGTGGAAGAAGACAAGAAGCATGA
ACGTCATCCTATTTTTGGAAATATAGTAGATGAAGTTGCTTATCATGAGAAATATCCAACTATCTATCAT
CTGCGAAAAAAATTGGTAGATTCTACTGATAAAGCGGATTTGCGCTTAATCTATTTGGCCTTAGCGCATA
TGATTAAGTTTCGTGGTCATTTTTTGATTGAGGGAGATTTAAATCCTGATAATAGTGATGTGGACAAACT
ATTTATCCAGTTGGTACAAACCTACAATCAATTATTTGAAGAAAACCCTATTAACGCAAGTGGAGTAGAT
GCTAAAGCGATTCTTTCTGCACGATTGAGTAAATCAAGACGATTAGAAAATCTCATTGCTCAGCTCCCCG
GTGAGAAGAAAAATGGCTTATTTGGGAATCTCATTGCTTTGTCATTGGGTTTGACCCCTAATTTTAAATC
AAATTTTGATTTGGCAGAAGATGCTAAATTACAGCTTTCAAAAGATACTTACGATGATGATTTAGATAAT
TTATTGGCGCAAATTGGAGATCAATATGCTGATTTGTTTTTGGCAGCTAAGAATTTATCAGATGCTATTT
TACTTTCAGATATCCTAAGAGTAAATACTGAAATAACTAAGGCTCCCCTATCAGCTTCAATGATTAAACG
CTACGATGAACATCATCAAGACTTGACTCTTTTAAAAGCTTTAGTTCGACAACAACTTCCAGAAAAGTAT
AAAGAAATCTTTTTTGATCAATCAAAAAACGGATATGCAGGTTATATTGATGGGGGAGCTAGCCAAGAAG
AATTTTATAAATTTATCAAACCAATTTTAGAAAAAATGGATGGTACTGAGGAATTATTGGTGAAACTAAA
TCGTGAAGATTTGCTGCGCAAGCAACGGACCTTTGACAACGGCTCTATTCCCCATCAAATTCACTTGGGT
GAGCTGCATGCTATTTTGAGAAGACAAGAAGACTTTTATCCATTTTTAAAAGACAATCGTGAGAAGATTG
AAAAAATCTTGACTTTTCGAATCCCTTATTATGTTGGTCCATTGGCGCGTGGCAATAGTCGTTTTGCATG
GATGACTCGGAAGTCTGAAGAAACAATTACCCCATGGAATTTTGAAGAAGTTGTCGATAAAGGTGCTTCA
GCTCAATCATTTATTGAACGCATGACAAACTTTGATAAAAATCTTCCAAATGAAAAAGTACTACCAAAAC
ATAGTTTGCTTTATGAGTATTTTACGGTTTATAACGAATTGACAAAGGTCAAATATGTTACTGAAGGAAT
GCGAAAACCAGCATTTCTTTCAGGTGAACAGAAGAAAGCCATTGTTGATTTACTCTTCAAAACAAATCGA
AAAGTAACCGTTAAGCAATTAAAAGAAGATTATTTCAAAAAAATAGAATGTTTTGATAGTGTTGAAATTT
CAGGAGTTGAAGATAGATTTAATGCTTCATTAGGTACCTACCATGATTTGCTAAAAATTATTAAAGATAA
AGATTTTTTGGATAATGAAGAAAATGAAGATATCTTAGAGGATATTGTTTTAACATTGACCTTATTTGAA
GATAGGGAGATGATTGAGGAAAGACTTAAAACATATGCTCACCTCTTTGATGATAAGGTGATGAAACAGC
TTAAACGTCGCCGTTATACTGGTTGGGGACGTTTGTCTCGAAAATTGATTAATGGTATTAGGGATAAGCA
ATCTGGCAAAACAATATTAGATTTTTTGAAATCAGATGGTTTTGCCAATCGCAATTTTATGCAGCTGATC
CATGATGATAGTTTGACATTTAAAGAAGACATTCAAAAAGCACAAGTGTCTGGACAAGGCGATAGTTTAC
ATGAACATATTGCAAATTTAGCTGGTAGCCCTGCTATTAAAAAAGGTATTTTACAGACTGTAAAAGTTGT
TGATGAATTGGTCAAAGTAATGGGGCGGCATAAGCCAGAAAATATCGTTATTGAAATGGCACGTGAAAAT
CAGACAACTCAAAAGGGCCAGAAAAATTCGCGAGAGCGTATGAAACGAATCGAAGAAGGTATCAAAGAAT
TAGGAAGTCAGATTCTTAAAGAGCATCCTGTTGAAAATACTCAATTGCAAAATGAAAAGCTCTATCTCTA
TTATCTCCAAAATGGAAGAGACATGTATGTGGACCAAGAATTAGATATTAATCGTTTAAGTGATTATGAT
GTCGATGCCATTGTTCCACAAAGTTTCCTTAAAGACGATTCAATAGACAATAAGGTCTTAACGCGTTCTG
ATAAAAATCGTGGTAAATCGGATAACGTTCCAAGTGAAGAAGTAGTCAAAAAGATGAAAAACTATTGGAG
ACAACTTCTAAACGCCAAGTTAATCACTCAACGTAAGTTTGATAATTTAACGAAAGCTGAACGTGGAGGT
TTGAGTGAACTTGATAAAGCTGGTTTTATCAAACGCCAATTGGTTGAAACTCGCCAAATCACTAAGCATG
TGGCACAAATTTTGGATAGTCGCATGAATACTAAATACGATGAAAATGATAAACTTATTCGAGAGGTTAA
AGTGATTACCTTAAAATCTAAATTAGTTTCTGACTTCCGAAAAGATTTCCAATTCTATAAAGTACGTGAG
ATTAACAATTACCATCATGCCCATGATGCGTATCTAAATGCCGTCGTTGGAACTGCTTTGATTAAGAAAT
ATCCAAAACTTGAATCGGAGTTTGTCTATGGTGATTATAAAGTTTATGATGTTCGTAAAATGATTGCTAA
GTCTGAGCAAGAAATAGGCAAAGCAACCGCAAAATATTTCTTTTACTCTAATATCATGAACTTCTTCAAA
ACAGAAATTACACTTGCAAATGGAGAGATTCGCAAACGCCCTCTAATCGAAACTAATGGGGAAACTGGAG
AAATTGTCTGGGATAAAGGGCGAGATTTTGCCACAGTGCGCAAAGTATTGTCCATGCCCCAAGTCAATAT
TGTCAAGAAAACAGAAGTACAGACAGGCGGATTCTCCAAGGAGTCAATTTTACCAAAAAGAAATTCGGAC
AAGCTTATTGCTCGTAAAAAAGACTGGGATCCAAAAAAATATGGTGGTTTTGATAGTCCAACGGTAGCTT
ATTCAGTCCTAGTGGTTGCTAAGGTGGAAAAAGGGAAATCGAAGAAGTTAAAATCCGTTAAAGAGTTACT
AGGGATCACAATTATGGAAAGAAGTTCCTTTGAAAAAAATCCGATTGACTTTTTAGAAGCTAAAGGATAT
AAGGAAGTTAAAAAAGACTTAATCATTAAACTACCTAAATATAGTCTTTTTGAGTTAGAAAACGGTCGTA
AACGGATGCTGGCTAGTGCCGGAGAATTACAAAAAGGAAATGAGCTGGCTCTGCCAAGCAAATATGTGAA
TTTTTTATATTTAGCTAGTCATTATGAAAAGTTGAAGGGTAGTCCAGAAGATAACGAACAAAAACAATTG
TTTGTGGAGCAGCATAAGCATTATTTAGATGAGATTATTGAGCAAATCAGTGAATTTTCTAAGCGTGTTA
TTTTAGCAGATGCCAATTTAGATAAAGTTCTTAGTGCATATAACAAACATAGAGACAAACCAATACGTGA
ACAAGCAGAAAATATTATTCATTTATTTACGTTGACGAATCTTGGAGCTCCCGCTGCTTTTAAATATTTT
GATACAACAATTGATCGTAAACGATATACGTCTACAAAAGAAGTTTTAGATGCCACTCTTATCCATCAAT
CCATCACTGGTCTTTATGAAACACGCATTGATTTGAGTCAGCTAGGAGGTGACGCGGCCGCGGAGCAGAA
ACTCATCTCTGAAGAAGATCTGGAACAAAAGTTGATTTCAGAAGAAGATCTGGAACAGAAGCTCATCTCT
GAGGAAGATCTGTAATAAGGCGCGCCTCCTTAATGGGACTTGCAGCCTCGGTACCAAATTCCAGAAAAGA
CACCCGAAAGGGTGTTTTTTCGTTTTGGTCCCACAGAATGAGCATCATGGCTCTAGTCGACCGGGTAGGG
GCATAGCTTAGATAATTGGAAAAGAGGAAAAAAGCTTAATCTTTTTTCGAAGGTTAAGCTTTTTCTTTTA
TTTATAAAAAGTGAACTAACTATCAGAAAGAAATTATATTAAATTTTATTTTTTTGTTTAAAAAGTAGAT
TATATAAAGGCAAGCTAGGTGGGGGAAAATATGTTTAAAAAAGAAAAAGTCACAGAATACATTTGGACTA
TACTAATACCAACAATCATCACTTTTATCATTAGTTGGGTTGGGTCTTATTACAATGGTACTTCGACAGT
TAGTATTGGACAACCTACAAAAGTTTCCGGTCAGTATATCACGCCAATAAATATAAGTCCCTATCATGAT
ATTAAGGAATTAAGAATAACTTTTCCGCAAAAACTAGATGTAAAACAAATTAGTTCAAATGAGCCTATAA
ATGTAAAATCAGATAAGAACAATATAGGAGTTGAAAGTAATTCCACTTTTGAGATTGCGAAAATCGTTGA
AAATAATAGCGTTCAGTTGCTAATTACAACACAAAAAAAGTTAAACGATAAGGAAATTAGAATTGATAAA
AATGGAAATAACATTTCTGTAAATTATGAATCTCAGATTGTTAATCCTGCAAAAAAACAATTAATCAATC
TTATAATTACGTCATCTATTTATTTTATAATGCTTAATATACTAGCATTGATTATGAACAAAAGATGGGA
TAAGTATTATGCAAAAATGAAAAATGAAATCAAAGAATTTGAGGATAATGCAAAAGATCTTGATAAAAAA
TCAAAGAAGAAAAGCGAGGAATTATCGGAGCTGCGAAAGACCTTGAACCAAGCGTTTGAGGAAACTGATA
GGATAAAATATCATGAGAAGAAAAAACAAATCCTCCTCTTAGCTAAGTTAAACGATTATAAAAAAGAACT
AACCTTTTGGAGAAATACAATAAGAAAAGTTCTTTATGAACTTCCTGATGGAGATAAAAAAGCAGATAAA
CTAATAGGGACAGTTACATCATCTTTAAAAACGTACGGTACAGTCGAAAAGTAAAGCTTATCGGCCAGCC
TCGCAGAGCAGGATTCCCGTTGAGCACCGCCAGGTGCGAATAAGGGACAGTGAAGAAGGAACACCCGCTC
GCGGGTGGGCCTACTTCACCTATCCTGCCCGGCTGACGCCGTTGGATACACCAAGGAAAGTCTACACGAA
CCCTTTGGCAAAATCCTGTATATCGTGCGAAAAAGGATGGATATACCGAAAAAATCGCTATAATGACCCC
GAAGCAGGGTTATGCAGCGGAAAGTATACCTTAAGGAATCCCCTGATAACGCAGGAAAGAACATGTGAGC
AAAAGGCCAGCAAAAGGCCAGGAACCGTAAAAAGGCCGCACTCCCTGCCTCTGTCATCACGATACTGTGA
TGCCATGGCTAATTCCCATGTCAGCCGTTAAGTGTTCCTGTGTCACTCAAAATTGCTTTGAGAGGCTCTA
AGGGCTTCTCAGTGCGTTACATCCCTGGCTTGTTGTCCACAACCGTTAAACCTTAAAAGCTTTAAAAGCC
TTATATATTCTTTTTTTTCTTATAAAACTTAAAACCTTAGAGGCTATTTAAGTTGCTGATTTATATTAAT
TTTATTGTTCAAACATGAGAGCTTAGTACGTGAAACATGAGAGCTTAGTACGTTAGCCATGAGAGCTTAG
TACGTTAGCCATGAGGGTTTAGTTCGTTAAACATGAGAGCTTAGTACGTTAAACATGAGAGCTTAGTACG
TGAAACATGAGAGCTTAGTACGTACTATCAACAGGTTGAACTGCTGATCTTCAGATCCTCTACGCCGGAC
GCATCGTGGCCGGATCTTGCGGCCGCAAAAATTAAAAATGAAGTTTTAAATCAATCTAAAGTATATATGA
GTAAACTTGGTCTGACAGTTACCAATGCTTAATCAGTGAGGCACCAATAACTGCCTTTGATCTTTTCTAC
GGGGTCTGACGCTCAGTGGAACGAAAACTCACGTTAAGGGATTTTGGTCATGAGATTATCAAAAAGGATC
TTCACCTAGATCCTTTTAAATTAAAAATGAAGTTTTAAATCAATCTAAAGTATATATGAGTAAACTTGGT
CTGACAGTTACCAATGCTTAATCAGTGAGGCACCTATCTCAGCGATCTGTCTATTTCGTTCATCCATAGT
TGCCTGACTCCCCGTCGTGTAGATAACTACGATACGGGAGGGCTTACCATCTGGCCCCAGTGCTGCAATG
ATACCGCGGGACCCACGCTCACCGGCTCCAGATTTATCAGCAATAAACCAGCCAGCCGGAAGGGCCGAGC
GCAGAAGTGGTCCTGCAACTTTATCCGCCTCCATCCAGTCTATTAATTGTTGCCGGGAAGCTAGAGTAAG
TAGTTCGCCAGTTAATAGTTTGCGCAACGTTGTTGCCATTGCTACAGGCATCGTGGTGTCACGCTCGTCG
TTTGGTATGGCTTCATTCAGCTCCGGTTCCCAACGATCAAGGCGAGTTACATGATCCCCCATGTTGTGCA
AAAAAGCGGTTAGCTCCTTCGGTCCTCCGATCGTTGTCAGAAGTAAGTTGGCCGCAGTGTTATCACTCAT
GGTTATGGCAGCACTGCATAATTCTCTTACTGTCATGCCATCCGTAAGATGCTTTTCTGTGACTGGTGAG
TACTCAACCAAGTCATTCTGAGAATAGTGTATGCGGCGACCGAGTTGCTCTTGCCCGGCGTCAATACGGG
ATAATACCGCGCCACATAGCAGAACTTTAAAAGTGCTCATCATTGGAAAACGTTCTTCGGGGCGAAAACT
CTCAAGGATCTTACCGCTGTTGAGATCCAGTTCGATGTAACCCACTCGTGCACCCAACTGATCTTCAGCA
TCTTTTACTTTCACCAGCGTTTCTGGGTGAGCAAAAACAGGAAGGCAAAATGCCGCAAAAAAGGGAATAA
GGGCGACACGGAAATGTTGAATACTCATACTCTTCCTTTTTCAATATTATTGAAGCATTTATCAGGGTTA
TTGTCTCATGAGCGGATACATATTTGAATGTATTTAGAAAAATAAACAAATAGGGGTTCCGCGCACATTT
CCCCGAAAAGTGCCACCTGACGTCTTCTAACTACTTATTTTAAAGCAGTCTGGATTGTTTGGGTAATTCA
TAAAAAAATAAAAGAAAGAAGGAGGAATAGAGTTTTTCTTTTTTTTGTTTGCAATGTTACTGTCAAGTCG
CAAAAGAATTGCTATGACCGAAAAAAAACCGCAAAGGAATAGATATAAGGTACCTTTTTGCAATTCATCT
TTGTAAAATAAAGGTTATTCTGACATAATACAATTAATGTAAAAATTCGCACAATTTTATGTAAGGATGG
GGGAATTTTCTTGCGGGGTGTTTTCTTAGATAAAGATAAAATTCCGTACGACTTAGTCACGAAAAAGTTA
AATGAATGGTATACATCAATAAAAAATGATCAAGTTGAGCAAGCCGAGATTATAAAAACAGAAGTAGAGA
AAGAATTGTTAAACATGGAAGAAAATCAAGATGCCCTGTTATATTATCAACTATTAGAATTTAGACATGA
GATAATGCTGAGTTATATGAAATCTAAGGAAATAGAAGATCTCAATAATGCTTATGAGACTATAAAAGAA
ATTGAGAAGCAAGGGCAATTAACTGGCATGTTGGAATACTATTTTTACTTTTTTAAGGGTATGTACGAGT
TTAGGCGTAAAGAATTAATTTCAGCGATAAGTGCTTATCGAATAGCTGAATCAAAGTTGTCAGAAGTTGA
GGATGAAATAGAGAAAGCAGAGTTTTTTTTCAAAGTGTCCTATGTATATTATTATATGAAACAAACATAC
TTCTCCATGAATTATGCAAATCGTGCACTCAAAATATTTAGAGAGTATGAAGAATATGCTGTCCAGACTG
TGCGTTGTCAATTTATTGTAGCAGGAAACTTGATCGAGTGA
